>Addgene plasmid #102583 | pQP-T2A | addgene full sequence | sequence record 312918 | Addgene NGS Result
TAATGCAGCTGCGCGCTCGCTCGCTCACTGAGGCCGCCCGGGCAAAGCCCGGGCGTCGGGCGACCTTTGG
TCGCCCGGCCTCAGTGAGCGAGCGAGCGCGCAGAGAGGGAGTGGCCAACTCCATCACTAGGGGTTCCTTG
TAGTTACCTAGGCGTTACATAACTTACGGTAAATGGCCCGCCTGGCTGACCGCCCAACGACCCCCGCCCA
TTGACGTCAATAATGACGTATGTTCCCATAGTAACGCCAATAGGGACTTTCCATTGACGTCAATGGGTGG
AGTATTTACGGTAAACTGCCCACTTGGCAGTACATCAAGTGTATCATATGCCAAGTACGCCCCCTATTGA
CGTCAATGACGGTAAATGGCCCGCCTGGCATTATGCCCAGTACATGACCTTATGGGACTTTCCTACTTGG
CAGTACATCTACGTATTAGTCATCGCTATTACCATGGTGATGCGGTTTTGGCAGTACATCAATGGGCGTG
GATAGCGGTTTGACTCACGGGGATTTCCAAGTCTCCACCCCATTGACGTCAATGGGAGTTTGTTTTGGCA
CCAAAATCAACGGGACTTTCCAAAATGTCGTAACAACTCCGCCCCATTGACGCAAATGGGCGGTAGGCGT
GTACGGTGGGAGGTCTATATAAGCAGAGCTCGTTTAGTGAACCGTCAAGCTTACCATGGTGGCAGGTCAT
GCCTCTGGCAGCCCCGCATTCGGGACCGCCGATCTTTCGAATTGCGAACGTGAAGAGATCCACCTCGCCG
GCTCGATCCAGCCGCATGGCGCGCTTCTGGTCGTCAGCGAGCCGGATCATCGCATCATCCAGGCCAGCGC
CAACGCCGCGGAATTTCTGAATCTCGGAAGCGTGCTCGGCGTTCCGCTCGCCGAGATCGACGGCGATCTG
TTGATCAAGATCCTGCCGCATCTCGATCCCACCGCCGAAGGCATGCCGGTCGCGGTGCGCTGCCGGATCG
GCAATCCCTCCACGGAGTACGACGGTCTGATGCATCGGCCTCCGGAAGGCGGGCTGATCATCGAGCTCGA
ACGTGCCGGCCCGCCGATCGATCTGTCCGGCACGCTGGCGCCGGCGCTGGAGCGGATCCGCACGGCGGGC
TCGCTGCGCGCGCTGTGCGATGACACCGCGCTGCTGTTTCAGCAGTGCACCGGCTACGACCGGGTGATGG
TGTATCGCTTCGACGAGCAGGGCCACGGCGAAGTGTTCTCCGAGCGCCACGTGCCCGGGCTCGAATCCTA
TTTCGGCAACCGCTATCCGTCGTCGGACATTCCGCAGATGGCGCGGCGGCTGTACGAGCGGCAGCGCGTC
CGCGTGCTGGTCGACGTCAGCTATCAGCCGGTGCCGCTGGAGCCGCGGCTGTCGCCGCTGACCGGGCGCG
ATCTCGACATGTCGGGCTGCTTCCTGCGCTCGATGTCGCCGATCCATCTGCAGTACCTGAAGAACATGGG
CGTGCGCGCCACCCTGGTGGTGTCGCTGGTGGTCGGCGGCAAGCTGTGGGGCCTGGTTGCCTGTCACCAT
TATCTGCCGCGCTTCATCCATTTCGAGCTGCGGGCGATCTGCGAACTGCTCGCCGAAGCGATCGCGACGC
GGATCACCGCGCTTGAGAGCTTCGCGCAGAGCCAGTCGGAGCTGTTCGTGCAGCGGCTCGAACAGCGCAT
GATCGAAGCGATCACCCGTGAAGGCGATTGGCGCGCAGCGATTTTCGACACCAGCCAATCGATCCTGCAG
CCGCTGCACGCCGACGGTTGCGCGCTGGTGTACGAAGACCAGATCAGGACCATCGGTGACGTACCTTCCA
CGCAGGATGTTCGCGAGATCGCCGGGTGGCTCGATCGCCAGCCACGTGCGGCGGTGACCTCGACCGCGTC
GCTCGGTCTCGACGTGCCGGAGCTCGCGCATCTGACGCGGATGGCGAGCGGCGTGGTCGCGGCGCCGATT
TCGGATCATCGCGGCGAGTTTCTGATGTGGTTCCGCCCCGAGCGCGTCCACACCGTTACCTGGGGCGGCG
ATCCGAAGAAGCCGTTCACGATGGGCGATACACCGGCGGATCTGTCGCCGCGGCGCTCCTTCGCCAAATG
GCATCAGGTTGTCGAAGGCACGTCCGATCCGTGGACGGCCGCCGATCTCGCCGCGGCTCGCACCATCGGT
CAGACCGTCGCCGACATCGTGCTGCAATTCCGCGCGGTGCGGACACTGATCGCCCGCGAACAGTACGAAC
AGTTTTCGTCCCAGGTGCACGCTTCGATGCAGCCGGTGCTGATCACCGACGCCGAAGGCCGCATCCTGCT
GATGAACGACTCGTTCCGCGACATGTTGCCGGCGGGGTCGCCATCCGCCGTCCATCTCGACGATCTCGCC
GGGTTCTTCGTCGAATCGAACGATTTCCTGCGCAACGTCGCCGAACTGATCGATCACGGCCGCGGGTGGC
GCGGCGAAGTTCTGCTGCGCGGCGCAGGTAATCGCCCGTTGCCGCTGGCAGTGCGCGCCGATCCGGTGAC
GCGCACGGAGGACCAGTCGCTCGGCTTCGTGCTGATCTTCAGCGACGCTACCGATCGTCGCACCGCAGAT
GCCGCACGCACGCGTTTCCAGGAAGGCATTCTTGCCAGCGCACGTCCCGGCGTGCGGCTCGACTCCAAGT
CCGACCTCTTGCACGAGAAGCTGCTGTCCGCGCTGGTCGAGAACGCGCAGCTTGCCGCATTGGAAATTAC
TTACGGCGTCGAGACCGGACGCATCGCCGAGCTGCTCGAAGGCGTTCGCCAGTCGATGCTGCGCACCGCC
GAAGTGCTCGGCCATCTGGTGCAGCACGCGGCGCGCACGGCCGGCAGCGACAGCTCGAGCAATGGCTCGC
AGAACAAGAAGGAATTCGATAGTGCTGGTAGTGCTGGTAGTGCTGGTACTAGAGCGTACAGCCGCGCGCG
TACGAAAAACAATTACGGGTCTACCATCGAGGGCCTGCTCGATCTCCCGGACGACGACGCCCCCGAAGAG
GCGGGGCTGGCGGCTCCGCGCCTGTCCTTTCTCCCCGCGGGACACACGCGCAGACTGTCGACGGCCCCCC
CGACCGATGTCAGCCTGGGGGACGAGCTCCACTTAGACGGCGAGGACGTGGCGATGGCGCATGCCGACGC
GCTAGACGATTTCGATCTGGACATGTTGGGGGACGGGGATTCCCCGGGTCCGGGATTTACCCCCCACGAC
TCCGCCCCCTACGGCGCTCTGGATATGGCCGACTTCGAGTTTGAGCAGATGTTTACCGATGCCCTTGGAA
TTGACGAGTACGGTGGGAGCGGCCGCGAGGGCAGAGGAAGTCTGCTAACATGCGGTGACGTCGAGGAGAA
TCCTGGCCCAATGCCCAAGAAGAAGAGGAAGGGAGGTGGTGGAAGCAAGCTACTGTCTTCTATCGAACAA
GCATGCGATATTTGCCGACTTAAAAAGCTCAAGTGCTCCAAAGAAAAACCGAAGTGCGCCAAGTGTCTGA
AGAACAACTGGGAGTGTCGCTACTCTCCCAAAACCAAAAGGTCTCCGCTGACTAGGGCACATCTGACAGA
AGTGGAATCAAGGCTAGAAAGACTGGAACAGCTATTTCTACTGATTTTTCCTCGAGAAGACCTTGACATG
ATTTTGAAAATGGATTCTTTACAGGATATAAAAGCATTGTTAACAGGATTATTTGTACAAGATAATGTGA
ATAAAGATGCCGTCACAGATAGATTGGCTTCAGTGGAGACTGATATGCCTCTAACATTGAGACAGCATAG
AATAAGTGCGACATCATCATCGGAAGAGAGTAGTAACAAAGGTCAAAGACAGTTGACTGTATCGCCGGAA
TTCGGCAAGAACATGCAGGCGGTCACCGAGCTGCATTCCCGGCTGATCGCTGCGCAGCAGGCGATGGAGC
GCGACTATTGGCGGTTGCGTGAATTGGAGACTCGCTACCGCCTGGTGTTCGACGCTGCCGCCGATGCGGT
GATGATCGTCTCCGCCGGCGACATGCGCATCGTCGAAGCCAACCGGGCGGCGGTGAATGCGATCAGCCGC
GTCGAGCGCGGCAATGACGACCTTGCGGGGCGTGATTTCCTCGCCGAAGTGGCGGCTGCCGATCGCGATG
CGGTGCGCGACATGCTGGCCCAGGTGCGTCAGCGCGGCACCGCACTCAGCGTCCTCGTTCATCTCGGCCG
TTACGACCGCGCCTGGATGCTGCGCGGTTCGCTGATGTCGTCCGAGCGTCGTCAGGTTTTCCTGCTGCAC
TTCACCCCGGTGACCACGACTCCCGCGATCGACGACGACGACAAAGGTGTCGTTGCTTCTGCTGCCGACG
GTGCAGAGGGCGCCTCAGACGACGCAGAGGATTAAAGCTGCAATAAACAAGTTAACAACAAACTAGTACC
TAGGATTTGAGCGAGCGAGCGCGCAGCTGGCGTAATAGCGAAGAGGCCCGCACCGATCGCCCTTCCCAAC
AGTTGCGCAGCCTGAATGGCGAATGGCGATTCC
[38 nt withheld, positions 4514-4551]
C
[378 nt withheld, positions 4553-4930]
C
[91 nt withheld, positions 4932-5022]
A
[49 nt withheld, positions 5024-5072]
CCTTTGACGTTGGAGTCCACGTTCTTT
[37 nt withheld, positions 5100-5136]
ACCCTATCTCGGTCTATTCTTTTGATTTATAAGGGATTTTGCCGATTTCGGCCTATTGGTTAAAAAATGA
GCTGATTTAACAAAAATTTAACGCGAATTTTAACAAAATATTAACGCTTACAATTTAAATATTTGCTTAT
ACAATCT
[100 nt withheld, positions 5284-5383]
CTCAGGCAATGACCTGATAGCCTTTGTAG
[69 nt withheld, positions 5413-5481]
T
[44 nt withheld, positions 5483-5526]
ACCTACACATTACTCA
[44 nt withheld, positions 5543-5586]
TTGCGTTGAAATAAAGGCTTCTCCC
[83 nt withheld, positions 5612-5694]
TTCTTTGCCTTGCCTGTATGATTTATTGGATGTTGGAATCGCCTGATGCGGTATTTTCTCCTTACGCATC
TGTGCGGTATTTCACACCGCATATGGTGCACTCTCAGTACAATCTGCTCTGATGCCGCATAGTTAAGCCA
GCCCCGACACCCGCCAACACCCGCTGACGCGCCCTGACGGGCTTGTCTGCTCCCGGCATCCGCTTACAGA
CAAGCTGTGACCGTCTCCGGGAGCTGCATGTGTCAGAGGTTTTCACCGTCATCACCGAAACGCGCGAGAC
GAAAGGGCCTCGTGATACGCCTATTTTTATAGGTTAATGTCATGATAATAATGGTTTCTTAGACGTCAGG
TGGCACTTTTCGGGGAAATGTGCGCGGAACCCCTATTTGTTTATTTTTCTAAATACATTCAAATATGTAT
CCGCTCATGAGACAATAACCCTGATAAATGCTTCAATAATATTGAAAAAGGAAGAGTATGAGTATTCAAC
ATTTCCGTGTCGCCCTTATTCCCTTTTTTGCGGCATTTTGCCTTCCTGTTTTTGCTCACCCAGAAACGCT
GGTGAAAGTAAAAGATGCTGAAGATCAGTTGGGTGCACGAGTGGGTTACATCGAACTGGATCTCAACAGC
GGTAAGATCCTTGAGAGTTTTCGCCCCGAAGAACGTTTTCCAATGATGAGCACTTTTAAAGTTCTGCTAT
GTGGCGCGGTATTATCCCGTATTGACGCCGGGCAAGAGCAACTCGGTCGCCGCATACACTATTCTCAGAA
TGACTTGGTTGAGTACTCACCAGTCACAGAAAAGCATCTTACGGATGGCATGACAGTAAGAGAATTATGC
AGTGCTGCCATAACCATGAGTGATAACACTGCGGCCAACTTACTTCTGACAACGATCGGAGGACCGAAGG
AGCTAACCGCTTTTTTGCACAACATGGGGGATCATGTAACTCGCCTTGATCGTTGGGAACCGGAGCTGAA
TGAAGCCATACCAAACGACGAGCGTGACACCACGATGCCTGTAGCAATGGCAACAACGTTGCGCAAACTA
TTAACTGGCGAACTACTTACTCTAGCTTCCCGGCAACAATTAATAGACTGGATGGAGGCGGATAAAGTTG
CAGGACCACTTCTGCGCTCGGCCCTTCCGGCTGGCTGGTTTATTGCTGATAAATCTGGAGCCGGTGAGCG
TGGGTCTCGCGGTATCATTGCAGCACTGGGGCCAGATGGTAAGCCCTCCCGTATCGTAGTTATCTACACG
ACGGGGAGTCAGGCAACTATGGATGAACGAAATAGACAGATCGCTGAGATAGGTGCCTCACTGATTAAGC
ATTGGTAACTGTCAGACCAAGTTTACTCATATATACTTTAGATTGATTTAAAACTTCATTTTTAATTTAA
AAGGATCTAGGTGAAGATCCTTTTTGATAATCTCATGACCAAAATCCCTTAACGTGAGTTTTCGTTCCAC
TGAGCGTCAGACCCCGTAGAAAAGATCAAAGGATCTTCTTGAGATCCTTTTTTTCTGCGCGTAATCTGCT
GCTTGCAAACAAAAAAACCACCGCTACCAGCGGTGGTTTGTTTGCCGGATCAAGAGCTACCAACTCTTTT
TCCGAAGGTAACTGGCTTCAGCAGAGCGCAGATACCAAATACTGTTCTTCTAGTGTAGCCGTAGTTAGGC
CACCACTTCAAGAACTCTGTAGCACCGCCTACATACCTCGCTCTGCTAATCCTGTTACCAGTGGCTGCTG
CCAGTGGCGATAAGTCGTGTCTTACCGGGTTGGACTCAAGACGATAGTTACCGGATAAGGCGCAGCGGTC
GGGCTGAACGGGGGGTTCGTGCACACAGCCCAGCTTGGAGCGAACGACCTACACCGAACTGAGATACCTA
CAGCGTGAGCTATGAGAAAGCGCCACGCTTCCCGAAGGGAGAAAGGCGGACAGGTATCCGGTAAGCGGCA
GGGTCGGAACAGGAGAGCGCACGAGGGAGCTTCCAGGGGGAAACGCCTGGTATCTTTATAGTCCTGTCGG
GTTTCGCCACCTCTGACTTGAGCGTCGATTTTTGTGATGCTCGTCAGGGGGGCGGAGCCTATGGAAAAAC
GCCAGCAACGCGGCCTTTTTACGGTTCCTGGCCTTTTGCTGGCCTTTTGCTCACATGTTCTTTCCTGCGT
TATCCCCTGATTCTGTGGATAACCGTATTACCGCCTTTGAGTGAGCTGATACCGCTCGCCGCAGCCGAAC
GACCGAGCGCAGCGAGTCAGTGAGCGAGGAAGCGGAAGAGCGCCCAATACGCAAACCGCCTCTCCCCGCG
CGTTGGCCGATTCAT
Features (pLannotate 1.2.2; 18 found; start..end, strand, type, name):
      5..138     -  repeat_region  AAV2 ITR: inverted terminal repeat of adeno-associated virus serotype 2 inverted
    153..456     +  enhancer       CMV enhancer: human cytomegalovirus immediate early enhancer
    457..660     +  promoter       CMV promoter: human cytomegalovirus (CMV) immediate early promoter
    686..1630    +  CDS            RpBphP1: RpBphP1 is a fluorescent protein published in 2012, derived from Rhodopseudomonas palustris.
   3074..3307    +  CDS            VP16 AD: transcriptional activation domain of herpes simplex virus protein VP16 (Triezenberg et al., 1988; Cousens et al., 1989); UL48
   3407..3844    +  CDS            GAL4 DNA binding domain: DNA binding domain of the GAL4 transcriptional activator; Saccharomyces cerevisiae GAL4 (truncated)
   4375..4393    -  polyA_signal   SV40 poly(A) signal (fragment): SV40 polyadenylation signal
   4418..4436    -  repeat_region  AAV2 ITR (fragment): inverted terminal repeat of adeno-associated virus serotype 2 inverted
   4434..4503    +  CDS            lacZα (fragment): LacZα fragment of β-galactosidase; lacZ fragment
   4514..4819    +  CDS            M13 gene IV (fragment) (sequence partly withheld): pIV; IV; phage assembly
   4807..5235    +  rep_origin     f1 ori (sequence partly withheld): f1 bacteriophage origin of replication; arrow indicates direction of (+) strand synthesis
   5325..5728    +  CDS            M13 gene II (fragment) (sequence partly withheld): pII; II; replication
   5736..5835    -  misc_feature   bom (fragment): basis of mobility region from pBR322
   5937..5972    -  CDS            rop (fragment): Rop protein, which maintains plasmids at low copy number; rop
   6067..6171    +  promoter       AmpR promoter: bla
   6172..7032    +  CDS            AmpR: β-lactamase; bla; confers resistance to ampicillin, carbenicillin, and related antibiotics
   7203..7791    +  rep_origin     ori: high-copy-number ColE1/pMB1/pBR322/pUC origin of replication
   7974..11      +  CDS            lacI (fragment) (across the origin): lac repressor; lacI; The lac repressor binds to the lac operator to inhibit transcription in E. coli. This inhibition can be relieved by adding lactose or isopropyl-β-D-thiogalactopyranoside (IPTG).
