[The description below was written by a language model from this plasmid's Addgene catalogue record, the feature table of its GenBank file and pLannotate feature annotations shown in this document.]
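Description:
pQP-T2A is a mammalian expression plasmid built on the pSUBCMV backbone that delivers both halves of a near-infrared optogenetic transcription system from a single transcript. The backbone appears to be AAV-derived. An AAV2 inverted terminal repeat lies upstream of the expression cassette, and a short ITR fragment is annotated downstream. The record does not say whether the plasmid is used for AAV packaging, and the cassette as annotated is fairly large. In bacteria the plasmid is maintained through a high-copy ColE1/pUC-type origin and selected with ampicillin via β-lactamase. An f1 origin and remnants of M13, lacZα, lacI, bom and rop sequences are also detected, and these look like backbone leftovers.

The payload is driven by the CMV immediate-early enhancer and promoter and is listed as BphP1-VP16-T2A-NLS-GAL4-QPAS1. BphP1 is the bacterial phytochrome from Rhodopseudomonas palustris and is fused here to the herpes simplex VP16 activation domain. A T2A self-cleaving peptide then separates it from a nuclear-localised GAL4 DNA-binding domain fused to QPAS1, the engineered binding partner of BphP1. The automated annotation picks up only the start of BphP1, plus VP16 and GAL4. It does not label T2A, the NLS or QPAS1, and it finds only a fragment of an SV40 polyadenylation signal after the coding region. The design implies that near-infrared light induces BphP1 to bind QPAS1, which brings VP16 to GAL4-bound sites and switches on a separately supplied GAL4/UAS-responsive reporter or gene.

The accompanying GenBank record covers only a 991 bp portion, annotating just an enterokinase site, and the depositor notes sequence discrepancies that do not affect function.
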