Addgene plasmid #102583: pQP-T2A
Purpose: Light-controlled activation of expression
Depositing lab: Vladislav Verkhusha. Depositing organization: University of Helsinki, Institute of Biomedicine. Publication: Near-infrared optogenetic pair for protein regulation and spectral multiplexing. Redchuk TA, Omelina ES, Chernov KG, Verkhusha VV. Nat Chem Biol. 2017 Mar 27. doi: 10.1038/nchembio.2343. PubMed 28346403.
Backbone
  Vector backbone: pSUBCMV
  Vector type: Mammalian Expression
Growth in bacteria
  Bacterial resistance: Ampicillin, 100 μg/mL
  Growth temperature: 37°C
  Growth strain: DH5alpha
  Copy number: Unknown
Gene/Insert
  Gene/Insert name: BphP1-VP16-T2A-NLS-GAL4-QPAS1
  Promoter: CMV
  Cloning method: Unknown
  Sequencing primers: 5′ n/a
Terms and licenses: Academic/Nonprofit Terms; Industry Terms: Not Available to Industry
Depositor comments: Please note that there are some discrepancies between Addgene's quality control sequences and the depositor's provided genbank file. The depositor noted that these discrepancies do NOT affect plasmid function. New paper providing detailed protocol for using this plasmid- https://www.nature.com/articles/nprot.2018.022
How to cite: pQP-T2A was a gift from Vladislav Verkhusha (Addgene plasmid # 102583 ; http://n2t.net/addgene:102583 ; RRID:Addgene_102583)
