LOCUS       Exported 991 bp ds-DNA linear SYN 25-MAY-2021
DEFINITION  Light-controlled activation of expression.
ACCESSION   .
VERSION     .
KEYWORDS    pQP-T2A
SOURCE      synthetic DNA construct
  ORGANISM  synthetic DNA construct
REFERENCE   1 (bases 1 to 991)
  AUTHORS   Redchuk TA, Omelina ES, Chernov KG, Verkhusha VV
  TITLE     Near-infrared optogenetic pair for protein regulation and spectral
            multiplexing.
  JOURNAL   Nat Chem Biol. 2017 Mar 27. doi: 10.1038/nchembio.2343.
  PUBMED    28346403
REFERENCE   2 (bases 1 to 991)
  AUTHORS   .
  TITLE     Direct Submission
  JOURNAL   Exported May 25, 2021 from SnapGene Server 1.1.58
            http://www.snapgene.com
FEATURES             Location/Qualifiers
     source          1..991
                     /organism="synthetic DNA construct"
                     /mol_type="other DNA"
     CDS             423..437
                     /codon_start=1
                     /product="enterokinase recognition and cleavage site"
                     /label=enterokinase site
                     /translation="DDDDK"
ORIGIN
        1 agctgcattc ccggctgatc gctgcgcagc aggcgatgga gcgcgactat tggcggttgc
       61 gtgaattgga gactcgctac cgcctggtgt tcgacgctgc cgccgatgcg gtgatgatcg
      121 tctccgccgg cgacatgcgc atcgtcgaag ccaaccgggc ggcggtgaat gcgatcagcc
      181 gcgtcgagcg cggcaatgac gaccttgcgg ggcgtgattt cctcgccgaa gtggcggctg
      241 ccgatcgcga tgcggtgcgc gacatgctgg cccaggtgcg tcagcgcggc accgcactca
      301 gcgtcctcgt tcatctcggc cgttacgacc gcgcctggat gctgcgcggt tcgctgatgt
      361 cgtccgagcg tcgtcaggtt ttcctgctgc acttcacccc ggtgaccacg actcccgcga
      421 tcgacgacga cgacaaaggt gtcgttgctt ctgctgccga cggtgcagag ggcgcctcag
      481 acgacgcaga ggattaaagc tgcaataaac aagttaacaa caaactagta cctaggattt
      541 gagcgagcga gcgcgcagct ggcgtaatag cgaagaggcc cgcaccgatc gcccttccca
      601 acagttgcgc agcctgaatg gcgaatggcg attccnnnnn nnnnnnnnnn nnnnnnnnnn
      661 nnnnnnnnnn nnncnnnnnn nnnnnnnnnn nnnnnnnnnn nnnnnnnnnn nnnnnnnnnn
      721 nnnnnnnnnn nnnnnnnnnn nnnnnnnnnn nnnnnnnnnn nnnnnnnnnn nnnnnnnnnn
      781 nnnnnnnnnn nnnnnnnnnn nnnnnnnnnn nnnnnnnnnn nnnnnnnnnn nnnnnnnnnn
      841 nnnnnnnnnn nnnnnnnnnn nnnnnnnnnn nnnnnnnnnn nnnnnnnnnn nnnnnnnnnn
      901 nnnnnnnnnn nnnnnnnnnn nnnnnnnnnn nnnnnnnnnn nnnnnnnnnn nnnnnnnnnn
      961 nnnnnnnnnn nnnnnnnnnn nnnnnnnnnn n
//
